>Addgene plasmid #82150 | pDONR223_NRAS_WT | addgene full sequence | sequence record 163179 | Addgene NGS result
GGCAGTTCCCTACTCTCGCGTTAACGCTAGCATGGATGTTTTCCCAGTCACGACGTTGTAAAACGACGGC
CAGTCTTAAGCTCGGGCCCCAAATAATGATTTTATTTTGACTGATAGTGACCTGTTCGTTGCAACAAATT
GATGAGCAATGCTTTTTTATAATGCCAACTTTGTACAAAAAAGTTGGCACCATGACTGAGTACAAACTGG
TGGTGGTTGGAGCAGGTGGTGTTGGGAAAAGCGCACTGACAATCCAGCTAATCCAGAACCACTTTGTAGA
TGAATATGATCCCACCATAGAGGATTCTTACAGAAAACAAGTGGTTATAGATGGTGAAACCTGTTTGTTG
GACATACTGGATACAGCTGGACAAGAAGAGTACAGTGCCATGAGAGACCAATACATGAGGACAGGCGAAG
GCTTCCTCTGTGTATTTGCCATCAATAATAGCAAGTCATTTGCGGATATTAACCTCTACAGGGAGCAGAT
TAAGCGAGTAAAAGACTCGGATGATGTACCTATGGTGCTAGTGGGAAACAAGTGTGATTTGCCAACAAGG
ACAGTTGATACAAAACAAGCCCACGAACTGGCCAAGAGTTACGGGATTCCATTCATTGAAACCTCAGCCA
AGACCAGACAGGGTGTTGAAGATGCTTTTTACACACTGGTAAGAGAAATACGCCAGTACCGAATGAAAAA
ACTCAACAGCAGTGATGATGGGACTCAGGGTTGTATGGGATTGCCATGTGTGGTGATGTAATTGCCAACT
TTCTTGTACAAAGTTGGCATTATAAGAAAGCATTGCTTATCAATTTGTTGCAACGAACAGGTCACTATCA
GTCAAAATAAAATCATTATTTGCCATCCAGCTGATATCCCCTATAGTGAGTCGTATTACATGGTCATAGC
TGTTTCCTGGCAGCTCTGGCCCGTGTCTCAAAATCTCTGATGTTACATTGCACAAGATAAAAATATATCA
TCATGCCTCCTCTAGACCAGCCAGGACAGAAATGCCTCGACTTCGCTGCTACCCAAGGTTGCCGGGTGAC
GCACACCGTGGAAACGGATGAAGGCACGAACCCAGTGGACATAAGCCTGTTCGGTTCGTAAGCTGTAATG
CAAGTAGCGTATGCGCTCACGCAACTGGTCCAGAACCTTGACCGAACGCAGCGGTGGTAACGGCGCAGTG
GCGGTTTTCATGGCTTGTTATGACTGTTTTTTTGGGGTACAGTCTATGCCTCGGGCATCCAAGCAGCAAG
CGCGTTACGCCGTGGGTCGATGTTTGATGTTATGGAGCAGCAACGATGTTACGCAGCAGGGCAGTCGCCC
TAAAACAAAGTTAAACATTATGAGGGAAGCGGTGATCGCCGAAGTATCGACTCAACTATCAGAGGTAGTT
GGCGTCATCGAGCGCCATCTCGAACCGACGTTGCTGGCCGTACATTTGTACGGCTCCGCAGTGGATGGCG
GCCTGAAGCCACACAGTGATATTGATTTGCTGGTTACGGTGACCGTAAGGCTTGATGAAACAACGCGGCG
AGCTTTGATCAACGACCTTTTGGAAACTTCGGCTTCCCCTGGAGAGAGCGAGATTCTCCGCGCTGTAGAA
GTCACCATTGTTGTGCACGACGACATCATTCCGTGGCGTTATCCAGCTAAGCGCGAACTGCAATTTGGAG
AATGGCAGCGCAATGACATTCTTGCAGGTATCTTCGAGCCAGCCACGATCGACATTGATCTGGCTATCTT
GCTGACAAAAGCAAGAGAACATAGCGTTGCCTTGGTAGGTCCAGCGGCGGAGGAACTCTTTGATCCGGTT
CCTGAACAGGATCTATTTGAGGCGCTAAATGAAACCTTAACGCTATGGAACTCGCCGCCCGACTGGGCTG
GCGATGAGCGAAATGTAGTGCTTACGTTGTCCCGCATTTGGTACAGCGCAGTAACCGGCAAAATCGCGCC
GAAGGATGTCGCTGCCGACTGGGCAATGGAGCGCCTGCCGGCCCAGTATCAGCCCGTCATACTTGAAGCT
AGACAGGCTTATCTTGGACAAGAAGAAGATCGCTTGGCCTCGCGCGCAGATCAGTTGGAAGAATTTGTCC
ACTACGTGAAAGGCGAGATCACCAAGGTAGTCGGCAAATAACCCTCGAGCCACCCATGACCAAAATCCCT
TAACGTGAGTTACGCGTCGTTCCACTGAGCGTCAGACCCCGTAGAAAAGATCAAAGGATCTTCTTGAGAT
CCTTTTTTTCTGCGCGTAATCTGCTGCTTGCAAACAAAAAAACCACCGCTACCAGCGGTGGTTTGTTTGC
CGGATCAAGAGCTACCAACTCTTTTTCCGAAGGTAACTGGCTTCAGCAGAGCGCAGATACCAAATACTGT
TCTTCTAGTGTAGCCGTAGTTAGGCCACCACTTCAAGAACTCTGTAGCACCGCCTACATACCTCGCTCTG
CTAATCCTGTTACCAGTGGCTGCTGCCAGTGGCGATAAGTCGTGTCTTACCGGGTTGGACTCAAGACGAT
AGTTACCGGATAAGGCGCAGCGGTCGGGCTGAACGGGGGGTTCGTGCACACAGCCCAGCTTGGAGCGAAC
GACCTACACCGAACTGAGATACCTACAGCGTGAGCTATGAGAAAGCGCCACGCTTCCCGAAGGGAGAAAG
GCGGACAGGTATCCGGTAAGCGGCAGGGTCGGAACAGGAGAGCGCACGAGGGAGCTTCCAGGGGGAAACG
CCTGGTATCTTTATAGTCCTGTCGGGTTTCGCCACCTCTGACTTGAGCGTCGATTTTTGTGATGCTCGTC
AGGGGGGCGGAGCCTATGGAAAAACGCCAGCAACGCGGCCTTTTTACGGTTCCTGGCCTTTTGCTGGCCT
TTTGCTCACATGTTCTTTCCTGCGTTATCCCCTGATTCTGTGGATAACCGTATTACCGCCTTTGAGTGAG
CTGATACCGCTCGCCGCAGCCGAACGACCGAGCGCAGCGAGTCAGTGAGCGAGGAAGCGGAAGAGCGCCC
AATACGCAAACCGCCTCTCCCCGCGCGTTGGCCGATTCATTAATGCAGCTGGCACGACAGGTTTCCCGAC
TGGAAAGCGGGCAGTGAGCGCAACGCAATTAATACGCGTACCGCTAGCCAGGAAGAGTTTGTAGAAACGC
AAAAAGGCCATCCGTCAGGATGGCCTTCTGCTTAGTTTGATGCCTGGCAGTTTATGGCGGGCGTCCTGCC
CGCCACCCTCCGGGCCGTTGCTTCACAACGTTCAAATCCGCTCCCGGCGGATTTGTCCTACTCAGGAGAG
CGTTCACCGACAAACAACAGATAAAACGAAAGGCCCAGTCTTCCGACTGAGCCTTTCGTTTTATTTGATG
CCT
Features (pLannotate 1.2.2; 12 found; start..end, strand, type, name):
     38..74      -  CDS            lacZα (fragment): LacZα fragment of β-galactosidase; lacZ fragment
     91..186     +  protein_bind   attL3: mutant version of attL; recombination site for the Gateway® LR reaction LR Clonase™
    192..758     +  CDS            NRAS: RASN_HUMAN - Also known as HRAS1. Experimental evidence at protein level: Swiss-Prot protein existence level 1. Ras proteins bind GDP/GTP and possess intrinsic GTPase activity. From Homo sapiens (Human).
    766..861     -  protein_bind   attL3: mutant version of attL; recombination site for the Gateway® LR reaction LR Clonase™
    880..898     -  promoter       T7 promoter: promoter for bacteriophage T7 RNA polymerase
   1088..1111    +  promoter       Pc promoter (fragment): intI1 (promoter lies within the coding sequence); class 1 integron promoter
   1287..1343    +  CDS            GmR (fragment): gentamycin acetyltransferase; aacC1; confers resistance to gentamycin
   1350..2141    +  CDS            SmR: aminoglycoside adenylyltransferase (Murphy, 1985); aadA; confers resistance to spectinomycin and streptomycin
   2234..2822    +  rep_origin     ori: high-copy-number ColE1/pMB1/pBR322/pUC origin of replication
   3005..3097    +  CDS            lacI (fragment): lac repressor; lacI; The lac repressor binds to the lac operator to inhibit transcription in E. coli. This inhibition can be relieved by adding lactose or isopropyl-β-D-thiogalactopyranoside (IPTG).
   3152..3179    -  terminator     rrnB T2 terminator: transcription terminator T2 from the E. coli rrnB gene
   3311..3354    +  terminator     rrnB T1 terminator: Escherichia coli rrnB; transcription terminator T1 from the E. coli rrnB gene
