[The description below was written by a language model from this plasmid's Addgene catalogue record and pLannotate feature annotations shown in this document.]
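Description:
pDONR223_NRAS_WT is a Gateway entry clone built on the Invitrogen pDONR223 backbone, carrying the wild-type human NRAS open reading frame (reference transcript NM_002524.4). It is a bacterial propagation plasmid only. It replicates in E. coli from a high-copy ColE1/pUC-type origin and is selected with spectinomycin through the aadA aminoglycoside adenylyltransferase gene (SmR), which sits downstream of a class 1 integron Pc promoter fragment and a short remnant of a gentamicin resistance gene. The sequenced plasmid is 3,363 nt. Other annotated backbone elements include rrnB T1 and T2 transcription terminators, small lacZα and lacI fragments, and a T7 promoter just outside the insert and oriented toward it on the opposite strand.

The payload is the 567-nt NRAS coding sequence, encoding the small GTPase that cycles between GDP- and GTP-bound states. It is flanked on both sides by attL recombination sites. The annotation software labels both as attL3, which is probably an imprecise call, since entry clones normally carry two distinct attL sites. No promoter drives the insert, so the gene is not intended to be expressed from this plasmid. Instead, an LR Clonase reaction transfers the ORF directionally into any attR-containing destination vector that supplies the promoter and other expression elements. The clone is in the "closed" configuration, with a stop codon immediately following the ORF, so it yields native or N-terminally tagged protein but cannot be used for C-terminal fusions.

The plasmid belongs to the Target Accelerator Plasmid Collection, a resource for systematic functional testing of cancer-associated alleles. In that context it would naturally serve as the wild-type reference alongside mutant NRAS clones.
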