Addgene plasmid #82150: pDONR223_NRAS_WT
Purpose: Gateway Donor vector containing NRAS , part of the Target Accelerator Plasmid Collection.
Depositing lab: Jesse Boehm & William Hahn & David Root. Depositing organization: Broad Institute. Publication: Systematic Functional Interrogation of Rare Cancer Variants Identifies Oncogenic Alleles. Kim E, Ilic N, Shrestha Y, Zou L, Kamburov A, Zhu C, Yang X, Lubonja R, Tran N, Nguyen C, Lawrence MS, Piccioni F, Bagul M, Doench JG, Chouinard CR, Wu X, Hogstrom L, Natoli T, Tamayo P, Horn H, Corsello SM, Lage K, Root DE, Subramanian A, Golub TR, Getz G, Boehm JS, Hahn WC. Cancer Discov. 2016 Jul;6(7):714-26. doi: 10.1158/2159-8290.CD-16-0160. Epub 2016 May 4. PubMed 27147599.
Backbone
  Vector backbone: pDONR223
  Backbone manufacturer: Invitrogen
  Backbone size w/o insert (bp): 2790
  Vector type: Gateway Entry vector
Growth in bacteria
  Bacterial resistance: Spectinomycin, 50 μg/mL
  Growth temperature: 37°C
  Growth strain: DH5alpha
  Copy number: High Copy
Gene/Insert
  Gene/Insert name: NRAS (alt name: NM_002524.4)
  Species: H. sapiens (human)
  Mutation: WT
  Entrez Gene: NRAS (a.k.a. ALPS4, CMNS, KRAS, N-ras, NCMS, NRAS1, NS6)
  Promoter: None
  Cloning method: Gateway Cloning
  Sequencing primers: 5′ M13pUC-fwd; 3′ M13-Rev
Terms and licenses: Academic/Nonprofit Terms; Industry Terms: Not Available to Industry
Depositor comments: Closed state: stop codon immediately follows insert Supporting reference: Systematic morphological profiling of human gene and allele function via Cell Painting. Rohban MH, et al. Elife. 2017, Mar 18;6. pii: e24060. PubMed PMID 28315521
How to cite: pDONR223_NRAS_WT was a gift from Jesse Boehm & William Hahn & David Root (Addgene plasmid # 82150 ; http://n2t.net/addgene:82150 ; RRID:Addgene_82150)
