>Addgene plasmid #82150 | pDONR223_NRAS_WT | depositor partial sequence | sequence record 155521 | Insert sequence
ATGACTGAGTACAAACTGGTGGTGGTTGGAGCAGGTGGTGTTGGGAAAAGCGCACTGACAATCCAGCTAA
TCCAGAACCACTTTGTAGATGAATATGATCCCACCATAGAGGATTCTTACAGAAAACAAGTGGTTATAGA
TGGTGAAACCTGTTTGTTGGACATACTGGATACAGCTGGACAAGAAGAGTACAGTGCCATGAGAGACCAA
TACATGAGGACAGGCGAAGGCTTCCTCTGTGTATTTGCCATCAATAATAGCAAGTCATTTGCGGATATTA
ACCTCTACAGGGAGCAGATTAAGCGAGTAAAAGACTCGGATGATGTACCTATGGTGCTAGTGGGAAACAA
GTGTGATTTGCCAACAAGGACAGTTGATACAAAACAAGCCCACGAACTGGCCAAGAGTTACGGGATTCCA
TTCATTGAAACCTCAGCCAAGACCAGACAGGGTGTTGAAGATGCTTTTTACACACTGGTAAGAGAAATAC
GCCAGTACCGAATGAAAAAACTCAACAGCAGTGATGATGGGACTCAGGGTTGTATGGGATTGCCATGTGT
GGTGATG
